>Addgene plasmid #216410 | Efg1-ΔDBD-Y450S/Y452S/Y456S | addgene full sequence | sequence record 430111 | Addgene NGS Result
GGCCTCTAAACGGGTCTTGAGGGGTTTTTTGCCCCTGAGACGCGTCAATCGAGTTCGTACCTAAGGGCGA
CACCCCCTAATTAGCCCGGGCGAAAGGCCCAGTCTTTCGACTGAGCCTTTCGTTTTATTTGATGCCTGGC
AGTTCCCTACTCTCGCATGGGGAGTCCCCACACTACCATCGGCGCTACGGCGTTTCACTTCTGAGTTCGG
CATGGGGTCAGGTGGGACCACCGCGCTACTGCCGCCAGGCAAACAAGGGGTGTTATGAGCCATATTCAGG
TATAAATGGGCTCGCGATAATGTTCAGAATTGGTTAATTGGTTGTAACACTGACCCCTATTTGTTTATTT
TTCTAAATACATTCAAATATGTATCCGCTCATGAGACAATAACCCTGATAAATGCTTCAATAATATTGAA
AAAGGAAGAATATGAGCCATATTCAACGGGAAACGTCGAGGCCGCGATTAAATTCCAACATGGATGCTGA
TTTATATGGGTATAAATGGGCTCGCGATAATGTCGGGCAATCAGGTGCGACAATCTATCGCTTGTATGGG
AAGCCCGATGCGCCAGAGTTGTTTCTGAAACATGGCAAAGGTAGCGTTGCCAATGATGTTACAGATGAGA
TGGTCAGACTAAACTGGCTGACGGAATTTATGCCACTTCCGACCATCAAGCATTTTATCCGTACTCCTGA
TGATGCATGGTTACTCACCACTGCGATCCCCGGAAAAACAGCGTTCCAGGTATTAGAAGAATATCCTGAT
TCAGGTGAAAATATTGTTGATGCGCTGGCAGTGTTCCTGCGCCGGTTGCACTCGATTCCTGTTTGTAATT
GTCCTTTTAACAGCGATCGCGTATTTCGCCTCGCTCAGGCGCAATCACGAATGAATAACGGTTTGGTTGA
TGCGAGTGATTTTGATGACGAGCGTAATGGCTGGCCTGTTGAACAAGTCTGGAAAGAAATGCATAAACTT
TTGCCATTCTCACCGGATTCAGTCGTCACTCATGGTGATTTCTCACTTGATAACCTTATTTTTGACGAGG
GGAAATTAATAGGTTGTATTGATGTTGGACGAGTCGGAATCGCAGACCGATACCAGGATCTTGCCATCCT
ATGGAACTGCCTCGGTGAGTTTTCTCCTTCATTACAGAAACGGCTTTTTCAAAAATATGGTATTGATAAT
CCTGATATGAATAAATTGCAATTTCATTTGATGCTCGATGAGTTTTTCTAAGCGGCGCGCCATCGAATGG
CGCAAAACCTTTCGCGGTATGGCATGATAGCGCCCGGAAGAGAGTCAATTCAGGGTGGTGAATATGAAAC
CAGTAACGTTATACGATGTCGCAGAGTATGCCGGTGTCTCTTATCAGACCGTTTCCCGCGTGGTGAACCA
GGCCAGCCACGTTTCTGCGAAAACGCGGGAAAAAGTGGAAGCGGCGATGGCGGAGCTGAATTACATTCCC
AACCGCGTGGCACAACAACTGGCGGGCAAACAGTCGTTGCTGATTGGCGTTGCCACCTCCAGTCTGGCCC
TGCACGCGCCGTCGCAAATTGTCGCGGCGATTAAATCTCGCGCCGATCAACTGGGTGCCAGCGTGGTGGT
GTCGATGGTAGAACGAAGCGGCGTCGAAGCCTGTAAAGCGGCGGTGCACAATCTTCTCGCGCAACGCGTC
AGTGGGCTGATCATTAACTATCCGCTGGATGACCAGGATGCCATTGCTGTGGAAGCTGCCTGCACTAATG
TTCCGGCGTTATTTCTTGATGTCTCTGACCAGACACCCATCAACAGTATTATTTTCTCCCATGAGGACGG
TACGCGACTGGGCGTGGAGCATCTGGTCGCATTGGGTCACCAGCAAATCGCGCTGTTAGCGGGCCCATTA
AGTTCTGTCTCGGCGCGTCTGCGTCTGGCTGGCTGGCATAAATATCTCACTCGCAATCAAATTCAGCCGA
TAGCGGAACGGGAAGGCGACTGGAGTGCCATGTCCGGTTTTCAACAAACCATGCAAATGCTGAATGAGGG
CATCGTTCCCACTGCGATGCTGGTTGCCAACGATCAGATGGCGCTGGGCGCAATGCGCGCCATTACCGAG
TCCGGGCTGCGCGTTGGTGCGGATATCTCGGTAGTGGGATACGACGATACCGAAGATAGCTCATGTTATA
TCCCGCCGTTAACCACCATCAAACAGGATTTTCGCCTGCTGGGGCAAACCAGCGTGGACCGCTTGCTGCA
ACTCTCTCAGGGCCAGGCGGTGAAGGGCAATCAGCTGTTGCCAGTCTCACTGGTGAAAAGAAAAACCACC
CTGGCGCCCAATACGCAAACCGCCTCTCCCCGCGCGTTGGCCGATTCATTAATGCAGCTGGCACGACAGG
TTTCCCGACTGGAAAGCGGGCAGTGACTCATGACCAAAATCCCTTAACGTGAGTTACGCGCGCGTCGTTC
CACTGAGCGTCAGACCCCGTAGAAAAGATCAAAGGATCTTCTTGAGATCCTTTTTTTCTGCGCGTAATCT
GCTGCTTGCAAACAAAAAAACCACCGCTACCAGCGGTGGTTTGTTTGCCGGATCAAGAGCTACCAACTCT
TTTTCCGAAGGTAACTGGCTTCAGCAGAGCGCAGATACCAAATACTGTTCTTCTAGTGTAGCCGTAGTTA
GCCCACCACTTCAAGAACTCTGTAGCACCGCCTACATACCTCGCTCTGCTAATCCTGTTACCAGTGGCTG
CTGCCAGTGGCGATAAGTCGTGTCTTACCGGGTTGGACTCAAGACGATAGTTACCGGATAAGGCGCAGCG
GTCGGGCTGAACGGGGGGTTCGTGCACACAGCCCAGCTTGGAGCGAACGACCTACACCGAACTGAGATAC
CTACAGCGTGAGCTATGAGAAAGCGCCACGCTTCCCGAAGGGAGAAAGGCGGACAGGTATCCGGTAAGCG
GCAGGGTCGGAACAGGAGAGCGCACGAGGGAGCTTCCAGGGGGAAACGCCTGGTATCTTTATAGTCCTGT
CGGGTTTCGCCACCTCTGACTTGAGCGTCGATTTTTGTGATGCTCGTCAGGGGGGCGGAGCCTATGGAAA
AACGCCAGCAACGCGGCCTTTTTACGGTTCCTGGCCTTTTGCTGGCCTTTTGCTCACATGTTCTTTCCTG
CGTTATCCCCTGATTCTGTGGATAACCGTATTACCGCCTTTGAGTGAGCTGATACCGCTCGCCGCAGCCG
AACGACCGAGCGCAGCGAGTCAGTGAGCGAGGAAGCGGAAGGCGAGAGTAGGGAACTGCCAGGCATCAAA
CTAAGCAGAAGGCCCCTGACGGATGGCCTTTTTGCGTTTCTACAAACTCTTTCTGTGTTGTAAAACGACG
GCCAGTCTTAAGCTCGGGCCCCCTGGGCGGTTCTGATAACGAGTAATCGTTAATCCGCAAATAACGTAAA
AACCCGCTTCGGCGGGTTTTTTTATGGGGGGAGTTTAGGGAAAGAGCATTTGTCAGAATATTTAAGGGCG
CCTGTCACTTTGCTTGATATATGAGAATTATTTAACCTTATAAATGAGAAAAAAGCAACGCACTTTAAAT
AAGATACGTTGCTTTTTCGATTGATGAACACCTATAATTAAACTATTCATCTATTATTTATGATTTTTTG
TATATACAATATTTCTAGTTTGTTAAAGAGAATTAAGAAAATAAATCTCGAAAATAATAAAGGGAAAATC
AGTTTTTGATATCAAAATTATACATGTCAACGATAATACAAAATATAATACAAACTATAAGATGTTATCA
GTATTTATTATGCATTTAGAATAAATTTTGTGTCGCCCTTCCGCGAAATTAATACGACTCACTATAGGGG
AATTGTGAGCGGATAACAATTCCCCTCTAGAAATAATTTTGTTTAACTTTTGAAGGAGATATACCATGGG
CAGCGACAAGATCCACCATCACCACCATCACGAAAATCTGTACTTTCAAGGTCATATGAGCACCTATAGC
ATTCCGTATTATAATCAGATGAACGGCAACTACAATAATGGTATGCCGCAGCAGACCACCGCAGCAAATC
AGCAGGCATTTCCTCAGCAGCAGCAACCGACCACCACCGGTAATGCAAGCCAGCAACAGCAACAGGCAGC
CGCAACCGCAGCAGCGGCAGCAGTTCAGCAGCCGTATAACTATATGTTTTATCAGCAGCAAGGTCAGCCT
GGTCAGCAGACCGGTCAGACCGCAGGTCAGCAGCAACAACAGCAACAGCAGCAGCAGCAATATGATTATA
ACACCTATAACCGCTATCAGTATCCGGCAGCAACCAGCCAGGGTAATTACTATCAGCAGACAATTCCGAA
TCAGCTGAGCCAGCCGCAGCCTCAGCATTATAACGGTAGCAATCGTAATTATACCAGCGCACCGAGTGGT
GCACCGATTCCGAGCAATAGCACCAGCGGTCCGAGCCAGCAGCCTCCGCTGCCTGGACAGCAGGCCGTTC
CGATTCCGCCTCATGTTAGCACCATGCAGCAGCCGACATCAGGTAATGGTAATAGCATTAGCGCGACCAG
CGGTGGTAGCAATGTTAGTGGTGCAAGCGGTGCAGGTAGCACCACCAGTCCGGTTAATACCAAAGCAGCG
ACCGCAGCCGGTATTCCGCAGGGCAACTATTATCAGACCTATAATCAGCAACAGTACCCGCAGCAGTATG
GTCAGTATAATGCACCGGGTAAAAATCAGAATACACCGGCATCACAGCCTGGTAGTACCACCAATGATCA
GTATCTGCAGCAGCAGCAACAGCAACAACAACAAATGTCTGGTTCTCAGAGCAACTCCTATCAAGGTGGT
GCAGCCAATAGCAGCTATTATCCGAATTATTACCAACAACAGCAGCCGAATTATGCAAGCAGCTATCCGT
ATCAACAGCAGCAACAAAAACAGCAGCAACAACAACCGAATCAGCAGCAACAGAGTGATCAGCAGCAGAC
CTCAACCCCGAGCGGTGGTGCCGGTACACGTAGCGTTCATCAGAGTCCGCAGGTTCAGAGCCTGACCCAG
GGTAGCGTGCATCCGAGCCCACAGCAGCATCAGGCAAATCAGAGCGCAAGCACCGTTGCAAAAGAAGAGA
AATAACTCGAGCCCCCTAGCATAACCCCTTGG
Features (pLannotate 1.2.2; 14 found; start..end, strand, type, name):
     91..131     -  terminator     rrnB T1 terminator (fragment): transcription terminator T1 from the E. coli rrnB gene
    133..248     -  ncRNA          5S rRNA: Accession: RF00001 - 5S ribosomal RNA
    279..303     +  CDS            KanR (fragment): aminoglycoside phosphotransferase; aph(3')-Ia; confers resistance to kanamycin in bacteria or G418 (Geneticin®) in eukaryotes
    333..429     +  promoter       AmpR promoter (fragment): bla
    432..1241    +  CDS            KanR: aminoglycoside phosphotransferase; aph(3')-Ia; confers resistance to kanamycin in bacteria or G418 (Geneticin®) in eukaryotes
   1250..1323    +  promoter       lacI promoter (fragment): lacI
   1324..2403    +  CDS            lacI: LACI_ECOLI - Experimental evidence at protein level: Swiss-Prot protein existence level 1. Repressor of the lactose operon. Binds allolactose as an inducer. From Escherichia coli (strain K12).
   2492..3080    +  rep_origin     ori: high-copy-number ColE1/pMB1/pBR322/pUC origin of replication
   3305..3322    +  terminator     rrnB T2 terminator (fragment): transcription terminator T2 from the E. coli rrnB gene
   3347..3366    -  CDS            lacZα (fragment): LacZα fragment of β-galactosidase; lacZ fragment
   3830..3848    +  promoter       T7 promoter: promoter for bacteriophage T7 RNA polymerase
   3849..3873    +  protein_bind   lac operator: The lac repressor binds to the lac operator to inhibit transcription in E. coli. This inhibition can be relieved by adding lactose or isopropyl-β-D-thiogalactopyranoside (IPTG). lac repressor encoded by lacI
   3976..5112    +  CDS            EFG1 (fragment): EFG1_CANAL - Experimental evidence at protein level: Swiss-Prot protein existence level 1. Transcriptional regulator of the switch between 2 heritable states, the white and opaque states. These 2 cell types differ in many characteristics, including cell structure, mating competence, and virulence. Each state is heritable for many generations, and switching between states occurs stochastically, at low frequency. Antagonizes the action of WOR1, WOR2 and CZF1, and promotes the white state. In white cells, EFG1 represses WOR1 indirectly through WOR2 to maintain white cell identity. Binds target ge
   5126..31      +  terminator     T7 terminator (across the origin): transcription terminator for bacteriophage T7 RNA polymerase
