[The description below was written by a language model from this plasmid's Addgene catalogue record and pLannotate feature annotations shown in this document.]
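Description:
Efg1-ΔDBD-Y450S/Y452S/Y456S is a 5,142 bp bacterial expression plasmid built on the pJ411 backbone for producing a modified fragment of the Candida albicans transcription factor Efg1 in E. coli. It replicates from a high-copy ColE1/pUC-type origin and is selected with kanamycin through an aph(3')-Ia aminoglycoside phosphotransferase gene. The backbone also carries a lacI repressor gene with its own promoter, along with rrnB terminator fragments that help insulate the backbone genes from read-through transcription.

The 1,137 bp insert sits downstream of a T7 promoter immediately followed by a lac operator and is closed by a T7 terminator. Transcription therefore depends on a host supplying T7 RNA polymerase, is held off by LacI, and can be induced with IPTG or lactose. The encoded protein lacks residues 182–356, removing the DNA-binding domain and joining the N- and C-terminal prion-like domains of Efg1 directly. Three tyrosines in the C-terminal region (positions 450, 452 and 456) are replaced by serine. An N-terminal 6xHis tag supplied by the backbone is recorded in the catalogue entry for affinity purification, although it is not annotated separately in the feature table; it presumably lies in the stretch between the operator and the annotated EFG1 coding region.

Efg1 regulates the white–opaque switch in C. albicans, and the associated study concerns the structure and interactions of its prion-like domains in phase separation. This construct serves to make recombinant protein for such biophysical work, presumably to assess how these tyrosine residues contribute to the domains' interactions, by comparison with an unmutated ΔDBD protein.
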