Addgene plasmid #216410: Efg1-ΔDBD-Y450S/Y452S/Y456S
Purpose: Expresses 6xHis-tagged N- and C-terminal prion-like domains of Efg1 with Y450/Y452/Y456 to serine mutations
Depositing lab: Nicolas Fawzi. Depositing organization: Brown University. Publication: Structure and interactions of prion-like domains in transcription factor Efg1 phase separation. Wang SH, Zheng T, Fawzi NL. Biophys J. 2024 Jun 4;123(11):1481-1493. doi: 10.1016/j.bpj.2024.01.030. Epub 2024 Feb 1. PubMed 38297837.
Backbone
  Vector backbone: pJ411
  Backbone size w/o insert (bp): 4005
  Total vector size (bp): 5142
  Vector type: Bacterial Expression
Growth in bacteria
  Bacterial resistance: Kanamycin, 50 μg/mL
  Growth temperature: 37°C
  Growth strain: DH5alpha
  Copy number: High Copy
Gene/Insert
  Gene/Insert name: Efg1-ΔDBD-Y450S/Y452S/Y456S
  Species: Candida albicans (Yeast)
  Insert size (bp): 1137
  Mutation: changed Tyrosine 450, 452 and 456 to Serine, and deleted amino acids 182-356
  Tag / fusion protein: 6xHis-tags (N terminal on backbone)
Terms and licenses: Academic/Nonprofit Terms; Industry Terms: Not Available to Industry
Depositor comments: Please visit https://doi.org/10.1101/2023.11.09.566450 for bioRxiv preprint.
How to cite: Efg1-ΔDBD-Y450S/Y452S/Y456S was a gift from Nicolas Fawzi (Addgene plasmid # 216410 ; http://n2t.net/addgene:216410 ; RRID:Addgene_216410)
